LOCUS       Exported 8347 bp ds-DNA circular SYN 13-MAY-2021
DEFINITION  Mammalian expression of cell-surface protein extracellular domain
            fused to COMP5AP-AviTag-9xHis. Protein is secreted from cells..
ACCESSION   .
VERSION     .
KEYWORDS    pD649-HAsp-CD1A-COMP5AP-AviTag-9xHis
SOURCE      synthetic DNA construct
  ORGANISM  synthetic DNA construct
REFERENCE   1 (bases 1 to 8347)
  AUTHORS   Wojtowicz WM, Vielmetter J, Fernandes RA, Siepe DH, Eastman CL,
            Chisholm GB, Cox S, Klock H, Anderson PW, Rue SM, Miller JJ, Glaser
            SM, Bragstad ML, Vance J, Lam AW, Lesley SA, Zinn K, Garcia KC
  TITLE     A Human IgSF Cell-Surface Interactome Reveals a Complex Network of
            Protein-Protein Interactions.
  JOURNAL   Cell. 2020 Aug 20;182(4):1027-1043.e17. doi:
            10.1016/j.cell.2020.07.025.
  PUBMED    32822567
REFERENCE   2 (bases 1 to 8347)
  AUTHORS   .
  TITLE     Direct Submission
  JOURNAL   Exported May 13, 2021 from SnapGene Server 1.1.58
            http://www.snapgene.com
FEATURES             Location/Qualifiers
     source          1..8347
                     /organism="synthetic DNA construct"
                     /mol_type="other DNA"
     primer_bind     124..143
                     /label=Kan-R
                     /note="Kanamycin resistance gene, reverse primer"
     primer_bind     149..168
                     /label=pENTR-R
                     /note="pENTR vectors, reverse primer"
     rep_origin      254..842
                     /direction=RIGHT
                     /label=ori
                     /note="high-copy-number ColE1/pMB1/pBR322/pUC origin of
                     replication"
     primer_bind     743..762
                     /label=pBR322ori-F
                     /note="pBR322 origin, forward primer"
     primer_bind     996..1013
                     /label=L4440
                     /note="L4440 vector, forward primer"
     primer_bind     1111..1128
                     /label=M13 Forward
                     /note="In lacZ gene. Also called M13-F20 or M13 (-21)
                     Forward"
     primer_bind     1112..1128
                     /label=M13 fwd
                     /note="common sequencing primer, one of multiple similar
                     variants"
     protein_bind    1584..1600
                     /label=lac operator
                     /bound_moiety="lac repressor encoded by lacI"
                     /note="The lac repressor binds to the lac operator to
                     inhibit transcription in E. coli. This inhibition can be
                     relieved by adding lactose or
                     isopropyl-beta-D-thiogalactopyranoside (IPTG)."
     enhancer        1767..2146
                     /label=CMV enhancer
                     /note="human cytomegalovirus immediate early enhancer"
     promoter        2147..2350
                     /label=CMV promoter
                     /note="human cytomegalovirus (CMV) immediate early
                     promoter"
     primer_bind     2301..2321
                     /label=CMV-F
                     /note="Human CMV immediate early promoter, forward primer"
     primer_bind     2347..2371
                     /label=LNCX
                     /note="Human CMV promoter, forward primer"
     promoter        2581..2599
                     /label=SP6 promoter
                     /note="promoter for bacteriophage SP6 RNA polymerase"
     primer_bind     2581..2598
                     /label=SP6
                     /note="SP6 promoter, forward primer"
     primer_bind     2612..2631
                     /label=pMT2-F
                     /note="Synthetic intron, forward primer"
     CDS             3997..4020
                     /codon_start=1
                     /product="recognition and cleavage site for human
                     rhinovirus 3C and PreScission proteases"
                     /label=HRV 3C site
                     /translation="LEVLFQGP"
     CDS             5680..5724
                     /codon_start=1
                     /product="peptide tag that allows for enzymatic
                     biotinylation"
                     /label=AviTag(TM)
                     /translation="GLNDIFEAQKIEWHE"
     CDS             5725..5751
                     /codon_start=1
                     /product="9xHis affinity tag"
                     /label=9xHis
                     /translation="HHHHHHHHH"
     primer_bind     complement(5891..5908)
                     /label=BGH-rev
                     /note="Bovine growth hormone terminator, reverse primer.
                     Also called BGH reverse"
     polyA_signal    5897..6008
                     /label=bGH poly(A) signal
                     /note="bovine growth hormone polyadenylation signal"
     primer_bind     complement(6126..6146)
                     /label=pBABE 3'
                     /note="SV40 enhancer, reverse primer for pBABE vectors"
     promoter        6131..6460
                     /label=SV40 promoter
                     /note="SV40 enhancer and early promoter"
     rep_origin      6311..6446
                     /label=SV40 ori
                     /note="SV40 origin of replication"
     primer_bind     6373..6392
                     /label=SV40pro-F
                     /note="SV40 promoter/origin, forward primer"
     promoter        6508..6555
                     /label=EM7 promoter
                     /note="synthetic bacterial promoter "
     CDS             6574..7173
                     /codon_start=1
                     /gene="pac from Streptomyces alboniger"
                     /product="puromycin N-acetyltransferase"
                     /label=PuroR
                     /note="confers resistance to puromycin"
                     /translation="MTEYKPTVRLATRDDVPRAVRTLAAAFADYPATRHTVDPDRHIER
                     VTELQELFLTRVGLDIGKVWVADDGAAVAVWTTPESVEAGAVFAEIGPRMAELSGSRLA
                     AQQQMEGLLAPHRPKEPAWFLATVGVSPDHQGKGLGSAVVLPGVEAAERAGVPAFLETS
                     APRNLPFYERLGFTVTADVEVPEGPRTWCMTRKPGA"
     primer_bind     complement(6574..6593)
                     /label=Puro-R
                     /note="Puromycin resistance gene, reverse primer. Also
                     called puro-variant-R"
     primer_bind     7070..7090
                     /label=Puro-F
                     /note="Puromycin resistance gene, forward primer"
     polyA_signal    7303..7424
                     /label=SV40 poly(A) signal
                     /note="SV40 polyadenylation signal"
     primer_bind     complement(7340..7359)
                     /label=SV40pA-R
                     /note="SV40 polyA, reverse primer"
     primer_bind     7394..7413
                     /label=EBV-rev
                     /note="SV40 polyA terminator, reverse primer"
     CDS             complement(7477..8337)
                     /codon_start=1
                     /gene="bla"
                     /product="beta-lactamase"
                     /label=AmpR
                     /note="confers resistance to ampicillin, carbenicillin, and
                     related antibiotics"
                     /translation="MSIQHFRVALIPFFAAFCLPVFAHPETLVKVKDAEDQLGARVGYI
                     ELDLNSGKILESFRPEERFPMMSTFKVLLCGAVLSRIDAGQEQLGRRIHYSQNDLVEYS
                     PVTEKHLTDGMTVRELCSAAITMSDNTAANLLLTTIGGPKELTAFLHNMGDHVTRLDRW
                     EPELNEAIPNDERDTTMPVAMATTLRKLLTGELLTLASRQQLIDWMEADKVAGPLLRSA
                     LPAGWFIADKSGAGERGSRGIIAALGPDGKPSRIVVIYTTGSQATMDERNRQIAEIGAS
                     LIKHW"
     primer_bind     8100..8119
                     /label=Amp-R
                     /note="Ampicillin resistance gene, reverse primer"
     promoter        complement(8338..82)
                     /gene="bla"
                     /label=AmpR promoter
ORIGIN
        1 tttcaatatt attgaagcat ttatcagggt tattgtctca tgagcggata catatttgaa
       61 tgtatttaga aaaataaaca aataggggtc agtgttacaa ccaattaacc aattctgaac
      121 attatcgcga gcccatttat acctgaatat ggctcataac accccttgct catgaccaaa
      181 atcccttaac gtgagttacg cgcgcgtcgt tccactgagc gtcagacccc gtagaaaaga
      241 tcaaaggatc ttcttgagat cctttttttc tgcgcgtaat ctgctgcttg caaacaaaaa
      301 aaccaccgct accagcggtg gtttgtttgc cggatcaaga gctaccaact ctttttccga
      361 aggtaactgg cttcagcaga gcgcagatac caaatactgt tcttctagtg tagccgtagt
      421 tagcccacca cttcaagaac tctgtagcac cgcctacata cctcgctctg ctaatcctgt
      481 taccagtggc tgctgccagt ggcgataagt cgtgtcttac cgggttggac tcaagacgat
      541 agttaccgga taaggcgcag cggtcgggct gaacgggggg ttcgtgcaca cagcccagct
      601 tggagcgaac gacctacacc gaactgagat acctacagcg tgagctatga gaaagcgcca
      661 cgcttcccga agggagaaag gcggacaggt atccggtaag cggcagggtc ggaacaggag
      721 agcgcacgag ggagcttcca gggggaaacg cctggtatct ttatagtcct gtcgggtttc
      781 gccacctctg acttgagcgt cgatttttgt gatgctcgtc aggggggcgg agcctatgga
      841 aaaacgccag caacgcggcc tttttacggt tcctggcctt ttgctggcct tttgctcaca
      901 tgttctttcc tgcgttatcc cctgattctg tggataaccg tattaccgcc tttgagtgag
      961 ctgataccgc tcgccgcagc cgaacgaccg agcgcagcga gtcagtgagc gaggaagcgg
     1021 aaggcgagag tagggaactg ccaggcatca aactaagcag aaggcccctg acggatggcc
     1081 tttttgcgtt tctacaaact ctttctgtgt tgtaaaacga cggccagtct taagctcggg
     1141 ccccctgggc ggttctgata acgagtaatc gttaatccgc aaataacgta aaaacccgct
     1201 tcggcgggtt tttttatggg gggagtttag ggaaagagca tttgtcagaa tatttaaggg
     1261 cgcctgtcac tttgcttgat atatgagaat tatttaacct tataaatgag aaaaaagcaa
     1321 cgcactttaa ataagatacg ttgctttttc gattgatgaa cacctataat taaactattc
     1381 atctattatt tatgattttt tgtatataca atatttctag tttgttaaag agaattaaga
     1441 aaataaatct cgaaaataat aaagggaaaa tcagtttttg atatcaaaat tatacatgtc
     1501 aacgataata caaaatataa tacaaactat aagatgttat cagtatttat tatcatttag
     1561 aataaatttt gtgtcgccct taattgtgag cggataacaa ttacgagctt catgcacagt
     1621 ggcgttgact caatattggc cattagccat attattcatt ggttatatag cataaatcaa
     1681 tattggctat tggccattgc atacgttgta tctatatcat aatatgtaca tttatattgg
     1741 ctcatgtcca atatgaccgc catgttggca ttgattattg actagttatt aatagtaatc
     1801 aattacgggg tcattagttc atagcccata tatggagttc cgcgttacat aacttacggt
     1861 aaatggcccg cctggctgac cgcccaacga cccccgccca ttgacgtcaa taatgacgta
     1921 tgttcccata gtaacgccaa tagggacttt ccattgacgt caatgggtgg agtatttacg
     1981 gtaaactgcc cacttggcag tacatcaagt gtatcatatg ccaagtacgc cccctattga
     2041 cgtcaatgac ggtaaatggc ccgcctggca ttatgcccag tacatgacct tatgggactt
     2101 tcctacttgg cagtacatct acgtattagt catcgctatt accatggtga tgcggttttg
     2161 gcagtacatc aatgggcgtg gatagcggtt tgactcacgg ggatttccaa gtctccaccc
     2221 cattgacgtc aatgggagtt tgttttggca ccaaaatcaa cgggactttc caaaatgtcg
     2281 taacaactcc gccccattga cgcaaatggg cggtaggcgt gtacggtggg aggtctatat
     2341 aagcagagct cgtttagtga accgtcagat cgcctggaga cgccatccac gctgttttga
     2401 cctccataga agacaccggg accgatccag cctccgcggc cgggaacggt gcattggaac
     2461 gcggattccc cgtgccaaga gtgacgtaag taccgcctat agagtctata ggcccacccc
     2521 cttggcttcg ttagaacgcg gctacaatta atacataacc ttatgtatca tacacatacg
     2581 atttaggtga cactatagaa taacatccac tttgcctttc tctccacagg tgtccactcc
     2641 caggtccaac tgcacctcgg ttctatcgaa aacgcgcctg ctagcgccac catgaagacc
     2701 atcattgccc tgagctacat cttctgcctg gtgttcgctg cggccgccnn nnnnnnnnnn
     2761 nnnnnnnnnn nnnnnnnnnn nnnnnnnnnn nnnnnnnnnn nnnnnnnnnn nnnnnnnnnn
     2821 nnnnnnnnnn nnnnnnnnnn nnnnnnnnnn nnnnnnnnnn nnnnnnnnnn nnnnnnnnnn
     2881 nnnnnnnnnn nnnnnnnnnn nnnnnnnnnn nnnnnnnnnn nnnnnnnnnn nnnnnnnnnn
     2941 nnnnnnnnnn nnnnnnnnnn nnnnnnnnnn nnnnnnnnnn nnnnnnnnnn nnnnnnnnnn
     3001 nnnnnnnnnn nnnnnnnnnn nnnnnnnnnn nnnnnnnnnn nnnnnggcgg aggcggatct
     3061 ggtggcggag gaagtggcgg cggaggatct aatgccgatg gcctgaaaga gcccctgagc
     3121 ttccacgtga cctggatcgc cagcttctac aaccacagct ggaagcagaa cctggtgtct
     3181 ggctggctga gcgatctgca gacccacacc tgggacagca acagcagcac catcgtgttt
     3241 ctgtgcccct ggtccagagg caacttcagc aacgaggaat ggaaagagct ggaaaccctg
     3301 ttccggatca gaaccatcag aagcttcgag ggcatcagaa gatacgccca cgagctgcag
     3361 ttcgagtacc ccttcgagat ccaagtgaca ggcggatgcg agctgcactc tggcaaagtg
     3421 tctggcagct ttctgcagct ggcctaccag ggcagcgact tcgtgtcctt ccagaacaac
     3481 agctggctgc cctatcctgt ggccggcaat atggccaagc acttctgcaa ggtgctgaac
     3541 cagaaccagc acgagaacga catcacccac aacctgctga gcgacacatg ccccagattc
     3601 atcctgggac tgctggatgc cggaaaggcc catctgcaga gacaagtgaa gcctgaggcc
     3661 tggctgtctc acggaccttc tccaggacct ggacatctgc agcttgtgtg ccatgtgtcc
     3721 ggattctacc ccaagcctgt gtgggtcatg tggatgagag gcgagcaaga gcagcagggc
     3781 acacagagag gcgatatcct gcctagcgcc gacggcacct ggtatctgag agctacactg
     3841 gaagtggccg ctggcgaagc cgctgatctg tcctgtagag tgaagcacag cagcctggaa
     3901 ggccaggaca tcgtgctgta ttgggagcac cacagcagcg ttggcgcgcc ggaagatcaa
     3961 gttgatccaa gattgattga tggcaagggc ggatctctgg aggtgctgtt ccagggacca
     4021 ggcggaagcg gcaatcccgg cggcgatctg gccccccaga tgctgcgcga gctgcaggag
     4081 accaatgccg ccctgcagga cgtgcgcgag ctgctgcgcc accgcgtgaa ggagatcacc
     4141 ttcctgaaga acaccgtgat ggagtgcgac gcctgcggta tgcagccctc tagaggctcc
     4201 ggctccatca tcccagttga ggaggagaac ccggacttct ggaaccgcga ggcagccgag
     4261 gccctgggtg ccgccaagaa gctgcagcct gcacagacag ccgccaagaa cctcatcatc
     4321 ttcctgggcg atgggatggg ggtgtctacg gtgacagctg ccaggatcct aaaagggcag
     4381 aagaaggaca aactggggcc tgagataccc ctggccatgg accgcttccc atatgtggct
     4441 ctgtccaaga catacaatgt agacaaacat gtgccagaca gtggagccac agccacggcc
     4501 tacctgtgcg gggtcaaggg caacttccag accattggct tgagtgcagc cgcccgcttt
     4561 aaccagtgca acacgacacg cggcaacgag gtcatctccg tgatgaatcg ggccaagaaa
     4621 gcagggaagt cagtgggagt ggtaaccacc acacgagtgc agcacgcctc gccagccggc
     4681 acctacgccc acacggtgaa ccgcaactgg tactcggacg ccgacgtgcc tgcctcggcc
     4741 cgccaggagg ggtgccagga catcgctacg cagctcatct ccaacatgga cattgacgtg
     4801 atcctaggtg gaggccgaaa gtacatgttt cgcatgggaa ccccagaccc tgagtaccca
     4861 gatgactaca gccaaggtgg gaccaggctg gacgggaaga atctggtgca ggaatggctg
     4921 gcgaagcgcc agggtgcccg gtatgtgtgg aaccgcactg agctcatgca ggcttccctg
     4981 gacccgtctg tgacccatct catgggtctc tttgagcctg gagacatgaa atacgagatc
     5041 caccgagact ccacactgga cccctccctg atggagatga cagaggctgc cctgcgcctg
     5101 ctgagcagga acccccgcgg cttcttcctc ttcgtggagg gtggtcgcat cgaccatggt
     5161 catcatgaaa gcagggctta ccgggcactg actgagacga tcatgttcga cgacgccatt
     5221 gagagggcgg gccagctcac cagcgaggag gacacgctga gcctcgtcac tgccgaccac
     5281 tcccacgtct tctccttcgg aggctacccc ctgcgaggga gctccatctt cgggctggcc
     5341 cctggcaagg cccgggacag gaaggcctac acggtcctcc tatacggaaa cggtccaggc
     5401 tatgtgctca aggacggcgc ccggccggat gttaccgaga gcgagagcgg gagccccgag
     5461 tatcggcagc agtcagcagt gcccctggac gaagagaccc acgcaggcga ggacgtggcg
     5521 gtgttcgcgc gcggcccgca ggcgcacctg gttcacggcg tgcaggagca gaccttcata
     5581 gcgcacgtca tggccttcgc cgcctgcctg gagccctaca ccgcctgcga cctggcgccc
     5641 cccgccggca ccaccgacgc cgcgcacccg ggtggcggag gactgaacga catcttcgag
     5701 gctcagaaaa tcgaatggca cgaacatcac catcaccatc accatcacca ttaaggccgg
     5761 cctgtagtca ctggcacaac gcgttacccg gtaagccaat cgggtataca cggtcgtcat
     5821 actgcagaca gggttcttct actttgcaag atagtcttga gtagtaaaat aaatagatag
     5881 agaaaatcag cctcgactgt gccttctagt tgccagccat ctgttgtttg cccctccccc
     5941 gtgccttcct tgaccctgga aggtgccact cccactgtcc tttcctaata aaatgaggaa
     6001 attgcatcac aacactcaac cctatctcgg tctattcttt tgatttataa gggattttgc
     6061 cgatttcggc ctattggtta aaaaatgagc tgatttaaca aaaatttaac gcgaattaat
     6121 tctgtggaat gtgtgtcagt tagggtgtgg aaagtcccca ggctccccag caggcagaag
     6181 tatgcaaagc atgcatctca attagtcagc aaccaggtgt ggaaagtccc caggctcccc
     6241 agcaggcaga agtatgcaaa gcatgcatct caattagtca gcaaccatag tcccgcccct
     6301 aactccgccc atcccgcccc taactccgcc cagttccgcc cattctccgc cccatggctg
     6361 actaattttt tttatttatg cagaggccga ggccgcctct gcctctgagc tattccagaa
     6421 gtagtgagga ggcttttttg gaggcctagg cttttgcaaa aagctcccgg gagcttgtat
     6481 atccattttc ggatctgatc agcacgtgtt gacaattaat catcggcata gtatatcggc
     6541 atagtataat acgacaaggt gaggaactaa accatgaccg agtacaagcc cacggtgcgc
     6601 ctcgccaccc gcgacgacgt ccccagggcc gtacgcaccc tcgccgccgc gttcgccgac
     6661 taccccgcca cgcgccacac cgtcgatccg gaccgccaca tcgagcgggt caccgagctg
     6721 caagaactct tcctcacgcg cgtcgggctc gacatcggca aggtgtgggt cgcggacgac
     6781 ggcgccgcgg tggcggtctg gaccacgccg gagagcgtcg aagcgggggc ggtgttcgcc
     6841 gagatcggcc cgcgcatggc cgagttgagc ggttcccggc tggccgcgca gcaacagatg
     6901 gaaggcctcc tggcgccgca ccggcccaag gagcccgcgt ggttcctggc caccgtcggc
     6961 gtctcgcccg accaccaggg caagggtctg ggcagcgccg tcgtgctccc cggagtggag
     7021 gcggccgagc gcgccggggt gcccgccttc ctggagacat ccgcgccccg caacctcccc
     7081 ttctacgagc ggctcggctt caccgtcacc gccgacgtcg aggtgcccga aggaccgcgc
     7141 acctggtgca tgacccgcaa gcccggtgcc tgacacgtgc tacgagattt cgattccacc
     7201 gccgccttct atgaaaggtt gggcttcgga atcgttttcc gggacgccgg ctggatgatc
     7261 ctccagcgcg gggatctcat gctggagttc ttcgcccacc ccaacttgtt tattgcagct
     7321 tataatggtt acaaataaag caatagcatc acaaatttca caaataaagc atttttttca
     7381 ctgcattcta gttgtggttt gtccaaactc atcaatgtat cttatcatgt ctgtataccg
     7441 tcgacctcta gctagagctt ggcgtaatca tggtcattac caatgcttaa tcagtgaggc
     7501 acctatctca gcgatctgtc tatttcgttc atccatagtt gcctgactcc ccgtcgtgta
     7561 gataactacg atacgggagg gcttaccatc tggccccagc gctgcgatga taccgcgaga
     7621 accacgctca ccggctccgg atttatcagc aataaaccag ccagccggaa gggccgagcg
     7681 cagaagtggt cctgcaactt tatccgcctc catccagtct attaattgtt gccgggaagc
     7741 tagagtaagt agttcgccag ttaatagttt gcgcaacgtt gttgccatcg ctacaggcat
     7801 cgtggtgtca cgctcgtcgt ttggtatggc ttcattcagc tccggttccc aacgatcaag
     7861 gcgagttaca tgatccccca tgttgtgcaa aaaagcggtt agctccttcg gtcctccgat
     7921 cgttgtcaga agtaagttgg ccgcagtgtt atcactcatg gttatggcag cactgcataa
     7981 ttctcttact gtcatgccat ccgtaagatg cttttctgtg actggtgagt actcaaccaa
     8041 gtcattctga gaatagtgta tgcggcgacc gagttgctct tgcccggcgt caatacggga
     8101 taataccgcg ccacatagca gaactttaaa agtgctcatc attggaaaac gttcttcggg
     8161 gcgaaaactc tcaaggatct taccgctgtt gagatccagt tcgatgtaac ccactcgtgc
     8221 acccaactga tcttcagcat cttttacttt caccagcgtt tctgggtgag caaaaacagg
     8281 aaggcaaaat gccgcaaaaa agggaataag ggcgacacgg aaatgttgaa tactcatatt
     8341 cttcctt
//
