[The description below was written by a language model from this plasmid's Addgene catalogue record and the feature table of its GenBank file.]
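Description:
pD649-HAsp-CD1A-COMP5AP-AviTag-9xHis is an 8.3 kb mammalian expression plasmid built on the pD649 backbone for producing a secreted, tagged form of the extracellular domain of human CD1A. It is maintained in E. coli at high copy through a ColE1/pUC-type origin and selected with ampicillin via the bla gene. For mammalian cells it carries a puromycin N-acetyltransferase cassette driven by the SV40 enhancer/early promoter, with an EM7 bacterial promoter upstream and an SV40 polyadenylation signal downstream. The SV40 promoter region also contains the SV40 origin of replication.

The payload is transcribed from the CMV immediate-early enhancer and promoter and terminated by the bovine growth hormone poly(A) signal. An SP6 phage promoter lies between the CMV promoter and the coding region, and a primer site annotated as lying in a synthetic intron follows it. The CD1A insert was made by gene synthesis and sits between retained NotI and AscI sites. The "HAsp" in the plasmid name suggests a heterologous signal peptide directing secretion, though this element is not annotated in the feature table. Downstream of the insert, the backbone supplies an HRV 3C/PreScission protease cleavage site, the COMP5AP module, an AviTag for enzymatic biotinylation and a 9xHis affinity tag. The COMP5AP segment is not itself annotated, and the record does not define it. Designs with this name normally combine a pentamerising coiled coil with alkaline phosphatase, giving a multivalent, enzymatically detectable protein.

The plasmid belongs to a collection made for a human IgSF cell-surface protein interaction screen. The depositor notes that some members may carry an IS4-like transposase insertion upstream of the CMV promoter.
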