Addgene plasmid #157394: pD649-HAsp-CD1A-COMP5AP-AviTag-9xHis
Purpose: Mammalian expression of cell-surface protein extracellular domain fused to COMP5AP-AviTag-9xHis. Protein is secreted from cells.
Depositing lab: Chris Garcia. Depositing organization: Stanford University. Publication: A Human IgSF Cell-Surface Interactome Reveals a Complex Network of Protein-Protein Interactions. Wojtowicz WM, Vielmetter J, Fernandes RA, Siepe DH, Eastman CL, Chisholm GB, Cox S, Klock H, Anderson PW, Rue SM, Miller JJ, Glaser SM, Bragstad ML, Vance J, Lam AW, Lesley SA, Zinn K, Garcia KC. Cell. 2020 Aug 20;182(4):1027-1043.e17. doi: 10.1016/j.cell.2020.07.025. PubMed 32822567.
Backbone
  Vector backbone: pD649
  Backbone size w/o insert (bp): 7153
  Vector type: Mammalian Expression
Growth in bacteria
  Bacterial resistance: Ampicillin, 100 μg/mL
  Growth temperature: 37°C
  Growth strain: DH5alpha
  Copy number: High Copy
Gene/Insert
  Gene/Insert name: CD1A
  Species: H. sapiens (human)
  Insert size (bp): 1194
  Entrez Gene: CD1A (a.k.a. CD1, FCB6, HTA1, R4, T6)
  Promoter: CMV/SP6
  Tag / fusion protein: COMP5AP-AviTag-9xHis (C terminal on backbone)
  Cloning method: Restriction Enzyme; 5′ cloning site GCGGCCGC (not destroyed); 3′ cloning site GGCGCGCC (not destroyed)
  Sequencing primers: 5′ ATTTAGGTGACACTATAG; 3′ CGTCGCACTCCATCACGGTG
Resource information
  A portion of this plasmid was derived from a plasmid made by: synthesis by ThermoFisher
Terms and licenses: Academic/Nonprofit Terms; Industry Terms: Not Available to Industry
Depositor comments: Some plasmids in this collection may have an IS4-like element ISVsa5 family transposase upstream of the CMV promoter.
How to cite: pD649-HAsp-CD1A-COMP5AP-AviTag-9xHis was a gift from Chris Garcia (Addgene plasmid # 157394 ; http://n2t.net/addgene:157394 ; RRID:Addgene_157394)
