>Addgene plasmid #157394 | pD649-HAsp-CD1A-COMP5AP-AviTag-9xHis | depositor partial sequence | sequence record 303898 | insert (extracellular domain)
[297 nt withheld, positions 1-297]
GGCGGAGGCGGATCTGGTGGCGGAGGAAGTGGCGGCGGAGGATCTAATGCCGATGGCCTGAAAGAGCCCC
TGAGCTTCCACGTGACCTGGATCGCCAGCTTCTACAACCACAGCTGGAAGCAGAACCTGGTGTCTGGCTG
GCTGAGCGATCTGCAGACCCACACCTGGGACAGCAACAGCAGCACCATCGTGTTTCTGTGCCCCTGGTCC
AGAGGCAACTTCAGCAACGAGGAATGGAAAGAGCTGGAAACCCTGTTCCGGATCAGAACCATCAGAAGCT
TCGAGGGCATCAGAAGATACGCCCACGAGCTGCAGTTCGAGTACCCCTTCGAGATCCAAGTGACAGGCGG
ATGCGAGCTGCACTCTGGCAAAGTGTCTGGCAGCTTTCTGCAGCTGGCCTACCAGGGCAGCGACTTCGTG
TCCTTCCAGAACAACAGCTGGCTGCCCTATCCTGTGGCCGGCAATATGGCCAAGCACTTCTGCAAGGTGC
TGAACCAGAACCAGCACGAGAACGACATCACCCACAACCTGCTGAGCGACACATGCCCCAGATTCATCCT
GGGACTGCTGGATGCCGGAAAGGCCCATCTGCAGAGACAAGTGAAGCCTGAGGCCTGGCTGTCTCACGGA
CCTTCTCCAGGACCTGGACATCTGCAGCTTGTGTGCCATGTGTCCGGATTCTACCCCAAGCCTGTGTGGG
TCATGTGGATGAGAGGCGAGCAAGAGCAGCAGGGCACACAGAGAGGCGATATCCTGCCTAGCGCCGACGG
CACCTGGTATCTGAGAGCTACACTGGAAGTGGCCGCTGGCGAAGCCGCTGATCTGTCCTGTAGAGTGAAG
CACAGCAGCCTGGAAGGCCAGGACATCGTGCTGTATTGGGAGCACCACAGCAGCGTT
